Addgene plasmid #127884: pN-PITCh-H3FAID
Purpose: Provides the repair template with PP2Ac microhomology on each end for PP2Ac N-ter H3FAID tagging
Depositing lab: Peter Kaiser. Depositing organization: University of California, Irvine. Publication: Microhomology based CRISPR tagging tools for protein tracking, purification, and depletion. Lin DW, Chung BP, Huang JW, Wang X, Huang L, Kaiser P. J Biol Chem. 2019 May 28. pii: RA119.008422. doi: 10.1074/jbc.RA119.008422. PubMed 31138654.
Backbone
  Vector backbone: pCRIS-PITCh
  Vector type: Mammalian Expression, CRISPR
Growth in bacteria
  Bacterial resistance: Ampicillin, 100 μg/mL
  Growth temperature: 37°C
  Growth strain: DH5alpha
  Copy number: High Copy
Gene/Insert
  Gene/Insert name: GFP-Puro-H3F-AID
  Species: H. sapiens (human)
  Cloning method: Gibson Cloning
Terms and licenses: Academic/Nonprofit Terms; Industry Terms: Not Available to Industry
How to cite: pN-PITCh-H3FAID was a gift from Peter Kaiser (Addgene plasmid # 127884 ; http://n2t.net/addgene:127884 ; RRID:Addgene_127884)
