[The description below was written by a language model from this plasmid's Addgene catalogue record and pLannotate feature annotations shown in this document.]
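Description:
pN-PITCh-H3FAID is a donor (repair template) plasmid for microhomology-mediated CRISPR knock-in in human cells, built on the pCRIS-PITCh backbone by Gibson cloning. It is maintained in E. coli at high copy from a ColE1/pUC-type origin and selected with ampicillin through the β-lactamase gene. The annotation also picks up short remnants of other elements (lacZα, lac operator, rrnB T2 terminator, f1 ori, KanR, ble and a small piece of CMV enhancer). These appear to be backbone leftovers rather than functional parts.

The payload is a GFP-Puro-H3F-AID cassette flanked on each side by short microhomology to the PP2Ac locus, designed to place the H3FAID tag at the N-terminus of endogenous PP2Ac. The feature table shows EGFP followed by the puromycin N-acetyltransferase gene and then the mini-AID degron from Arabidopsis IAA17, all in the same orientation, with a bGH polyadenylation signal downstream. The H3F portion of the tag, any linker or self-cleaving sequences between the reading frames, and the microhomology arms themselves are not annotated, so the record does not state their composition. No complete promoter is annotated upstream of the cassette, which fits expression from the endogenous locus after in-frame integration, although the record does not say this explicitly. EGFP and puromycin resistance would allow edited cells to be identified and enriched. Mini-AID allows auxin-induced degradation of the tagged protein in cells that express TIR1. A separate SV40 promoter–hygromycin phosphotransferase–SV40 poly(A) unit sits in the backbone outside the tagging cassette.

According to the associated publication title, the plasmid belongs to a toolkit for tagging endogenous proteins for tracking, purification and depletion.
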