Features (pLannotate 1.2.2; 17 found; start..end, strand, type, name):
     86..674     +  rep_origin     ori: high-copy-number ColE1/pMB1/pBR322/pUC origin of replication
    899..916     +  terminator     rrnB T2 terminator (fragment): transcription terminator T2 from the E. coli rrnB gene
    941..960     -  CDS            lacZα (fragment): LacZα fragment of β-galactosidase; lacZ fragment
   1416..1432    +  protein_bind   lac operator: The lac repressor binds to the lac operator to inhibit transcription in E. coli. This inhibition can be relieved by adding lactose or isopropyl-β-D-thiogalactopyranoside (IPTG). lac repressor encoded by lacI
   1459..1543    +  enhancer       CMV enhancer (fragment): human cytomegalovirus immediate early enhancer
   1593..2309    +  CDS            EGFP: EGFP is a basic (constitutively fluorescent) green fluorescent protein published in 1996, derived from Aequorea victoria. It is reported to be a rapidly-maturing weak dimer with moderate acid sensitivity.
   2373..2969    +  CDS            PuroR: puromycin N-acetyltransferase; pac from Streptomyces alboniger; confers resistance to puromycin
   3144..3347    +  CDS            mini-AID: minimal degron from the auxin-responsive IAA17 protein of Arabidopsis thaliana (Kubota et al., 2013) acts as an auxin-inducible degron (AID) in the presence of TIR1
   3427..3538    +  polyA_signal   bGH poly(A) signal: bovine growth hormone polyadenylation signal
   3539..3647    +  rep_origin     f1 ori (fragment): f1 bacteriophage origin of replication; arrow indicates direction of (+) strand synthesis
   3661..3990    +  promoter       SV40 promoter: SV40 enhancer and early promoter
   4039..5061    +  CDS            hph: KHYB_ECOLX - Experimental evidence at protein level: Swiss-Prot protein existence level 1. The aminoglycoside phosphotransferases achieve inactivation of their antibiotic substrates by phosphorylation. Only phosphorylates hygromycin and closely related compounds such as demethyl analogs and destomycin. From Escherichia coli.
   5074..5199    +  CDS            ble (fragment): BLE_KLEPN - Experimental evidence at protein level: Swiss-Prot protein existence level 1. Binding protein with a strong affinity to the bleomycin family of antibiotics. Binds to CL990; an antimitotic-antibiotic compound. From Klebsiella pneumoniae.
   5194..5315    +  polyA_signal   SV40 poly(A) signal: SV40 polyadenylation signal
   5368..6228    -  CDS            AmpR: β-lactamase; bla; confers resistance to ampicillin, carbenicillin, and related antibiotics
   6231..6327    -  promoter       AmpR promoter (fragment): bla
   6357..6381    -  CDS            KanR (fragment): aminoglycoside phosphotransferase; aph(3')-Ia; confers resistance to kanamycin
>Addgene plasmid #127884 | pN-PITCh-H3FAID | addgene full sequence | sequence record 248874 | Addgene NGS Result
CTCATGACCAAAATCCCTTAACGTGAGTTACGCGCGCGTCGTTCCACTGAGCGTCAGACCCCGTAGAAAA
GATCAAAGGATCTTCTTGAGATCCTTTTTTTCTGCGCGTAATCTGCTGCTTGCAAACAAAAAAACCACCG
CTACCAGCGGTGGTTTGTTTGCCGGATCAAGAGCTACCAACTCTTTTTCCGAAGGTAACTGGCTTCAGCA
GAGCGCAGATACCAAATACTGTTCTTCTAGTGTAGCCGTAGTTAGCCCACCACTTCAAGAACTCTGTAGC
ACCGCCTACATACCTCGCTCTGCTAATCCTGTTACCAGTGGCTGCTGCCAGTGGCGATAAGTCGTGTCTT
ACCGGGTTGGACTCAAGACGATAGTTACCGGATAAGGCGCAGCGGTCGGGCTGAACGGGGGGTTCGTGCA
CACAGCCCAGCTTGGAGCGAACGACCTACACCGAACTGAGATACCTACAGCGTGAGCTATGAGAAAGCGC
CACGCTTCCCGAAGGGAGAAAGGCGGACAGGTATCCGGTAAGCGGCAGGGTCGGAACAGGAGAGCGCACG
AGGGAGCTTCCAGGGGGAAACGCCTGGTATCTTTATAGTCCTGTCGGGTTTCGCCACCTCTGACTTGAGC
GTCGATTTTTGTGATGCTCGTCAGGGGGGCGGAGCCTATGGAAAAACGCCAGCAACGCGGCCTTTTTACG
GTTCCTGGCCTTTTGCTGGCCTTTTGCTCACATGTTCTTTCCTGCGTTATCCCCTGATTCTGTGGATAAC
CGTATTACCGCCTTTGAGTGAGCTGATACCGCTCGCCGCAGCCGAACGACCGAGCGCAGCGAGTCAGTGA
GCGAGGAAGCGGAAGGCGAGAGTAGGGAACTGCCAGGCATCAAACTAAGCAGAAGGCCCCTGACGGATGG
CCTTTTTGCGTTTCTACAAACTCTTTCTGTGTTGTAAAACGACGGCCAGTCTTAAGCTCGGGCCCCCTGG
GCGGTTCTGATAACGAGTAATCGTTAATCCGCAAATAACGTAAAAACCCGCTTCGGCGGGTTTTTTTATG
GGGAGAGTTTAGGGAAAGAGCATTTGTCAGAATATTTAAGGGCGCCTGTCACTTTGCTTGATATATGAGA
ATTATTTAACCTTATAAATGAGAAAAAAGCAACGCACTTTAAATAAGATACGTTGCTTTTTCGATTGATG
AACACCTATAATTAAACTATTCATCTATTATTTATGATTTTTTGTATATACAATATTTCTAGTTTGTTAA
AGAGAATTAAGAAAATAAATCTCGAAAATAATAAAGGGAAAATCAGTTTTTGATATCAAAATTATACATG
TCAACGATAATACAAAATATAATACAAACTATAAGATGTTATCAGTATTTATTATCATTTAGAATAAATT
TTGTGTCGCCCTTAATTGTGAGCGGATAACAATTACGAGCTTCATGCACAGTGGCGTTGACATTGATTAT
TGACTAGTTATTAATAGTAATCAATTACGGGGTCATTAGTTCATAGCCCATATATGGAGTTCCGCGTTAC
ATAGCATCGTACGCGTACGTGTTTGGGGAAAGGGACGGAGCCAAGAGCCACCATGGTGAGCAAGGGCGAG
GAGCTGTTCACCGGGGTGGTGCCCATCCTGGTCGAGCTGGACGGCGACGTAAACGGCCACAAGTTCAGCG
TGTCCGGCGAGGGCGAGGGCGATGCCACCTACGGCAAGCTGACCCTGAAGTTCATCTGCACCACCGGCAA
GCTGCCCGTGCCCTGGCCCACCCTCGTGACCACCCTGACCTACGGCGTGCAGTGCTTCAGCCGTTACCCC
GACCACATGAAGCAGCACGACTTCTTCAAGTCCGCCATGCCCGAAGGCTACGTCCAGGAGCGCACCATCT
TCTTCAAGGACGACGGCAACTACAAGACCCGCGCCGAGGTGAAGTTCGAGGGCGACACCCTGGTGAACCG
CATCGAGCTGAAGGGCATCGACTTCAAGGAGGACGGCAACATCCTGGGGCACAAGCTGGAGTACAACTAC
AACAGCCACAACGTCTATATCATGGCCGACAAGCAGAAGAACGGCATCAAGGTGAACTTCAAGATCCGCC
ACAACATCGAGGACGGCAGCGTGCAGCTCGCCGACCACTACCAGCAGAACACCCCCATCGGCGACGGCCC
CGTGCTGCTGCCCGACAACCACTACCTGAGCACCCAGTCCGCCCTGAGCAAAGACCCCAACGAGAAGCGC
GATCACATGGTCCTGCTGGAGTTCGTGACCGCCGCCGGGATCACTCTCGGCATGGACGAGCTGTACAAGG
GAAGCGGAGAGGGCAGAGGAAGTCTGCTAACATGCGGTGACGTCGAGGAGAATCCTGGACCTATGACCGA
GTACAAGCCCACGGTGCGCCTCGCCACCCGCGACGACGTCCCCCGGGCCGTACGCACCCTCGCCGCCGCG
TTCGCCGACTACCCCGCCACGCGCCACACCGTCGACCCGGACCGCCACATCGAGCGGGTCACCGAGCTGC
AAGAACTCTTCCTCACGCGCGTCGGGCTCGACATCGGCAAGGTGTGGGTCGCGGACGACGGCGCCGCGGT
GGCGGTCTGGACCACGCCGGAGAGCGTCGAAGCGGGGGCGGTGTTCGCCGAGATCGGCCCGCGCATGGCC
GAGTTGAGCGGTTCCCGGCTGGCCGCGCAGCAACAGATGGAAGGCCTCCTGGCGCCGCACCGGCCCAAGG
AGCCCGCGTGGTTCCTGGCCACCGTCGGCGTCTCGCCCGACCACCAGGGCAAGGGTCTGGGCAGCGCCGT
CGTGCTCCCCGGAGTGGAGGCGGCCGAGCGCGCCGGGGTGCCCGCCTTCCTGGAGACCTCCGCGCCCCGC
AACCTCCCCTTCTACGAGCGGCTCGGCTTCACCGTCACCGCCGACGTCGAGGTGCCCGAAGGACCGCGCA
CCTGGTGCATGACCCGCAAGCCCGGTGCCGGAAGCGGAGCTACTAACTTCAGCCTGCTGAAGCAGGCTGG
CGACGTGGAGGAGAACCCTGGACCTATGAGGGGTTCACATCATCACCACCATCATGACTACAAAGACGAT
GACGACAAGGACTACAAAGACGATGACGACAAGGACTACAAAGACGATGACGACAAGGGCGGCAAGGAGA
AGAGTGCTTGTCCTAAAGATCCAGCCAAACCTCCGGCCAAGGCACAAGTTGTGGGATGGCCACCGGTGAG
ATCATACCGGAAGAACGTGATGGTTTCCTGCCAAAAATCAAGCGGTGGCCCGGAGGCGGCGGCGTTCGTG
AAGGTATCAATGGACGGAGCACCGTACTTGAGGAAAATCGATTTGAGGATGTATAAAGCGGCGGCCGACG
GCGACGACCAAACACGTACGCGTACGATGCTCTAGAATGCTGATGGGCTAGCAAAATCAGCCTCGACTGT
GCCTTCTAGTTGCCAGCCATCTGTTGTTTGCCCCTCCCCCGTGCCTTCCTTGACCCTGGAAGGTGCCACT
CCCACTGTCCTTTCCTAATAAAATGAGGAAATTGCATCACAACACTCAACCCTATCTCGGTCTATTCTTT
TGATTTATAAGGGATTTTGCCGATTTCGGCCTATTGGTTAAAAAATGAGCTGATTTAACAAAAATTTAAC
GCGAATTAATTCTGTGGAATGTGTGTCAGTTAGGGTGTGGAAAGTCCCCAGGCTCCCCAGCAGGCAGAAG
TATGCAAAGCATGCATCTCAATTAGTCAGCAACCAGGTGTGGAAAGTCCCCAGGCTCCCCAGCAGGCAGA
AGTATGCAAAGCATGCATCTCAATTAGTCAGCAACCATAGTCCCGCCCCTAACTCCGCCCATCCCGCCCC
TAACTCCGCCCAGTTCCGCCCATTCTCCGCCCCATGGCTGACTAATTTTTTTTATTTATGCAGAGGCCGA
GGCCGCCTCTGCCTCTGAGCTATTCCAGAAGTAGTGAGGAGGCTTTTTTGGAGGCCTAGGCTTTTGCAAA
AAGCTCCCGGGAGCTTGTATATCCATTTTCGGATCTGATCAGCACGTGATGAAAAAGCCTGAACTCACCG
CGACGTCTGTCGAGAAGTTTCTGATCGAAAAGTTCGACAGCGTTTCCGACCTGATGCAGCTCTCGGAGGG
CGAAGAATCTCGTGCTTTCAGCTTCGATGTAGGAGGGCGTGGATATGTCCTGCGGGTAAATAGCTGCGCC
GATGGTTTCTACAAAGATCGTTATGTTTATCGGCACTTTGCATCGGCCGCGCTCCCGATTCCGGAAGTGC
TTGACATTGGGGAATTCAGCGAGAGCCTGACCTATTGCATCTCCCGCCGTGCACAGGGTGTCACGTTGCA
AGACCTGCCTGAAACCGAACTGCCCGCTGTTCTGCAGCCGGTCGCGGAGGCCATGGATGCGATCGCTGCG
GCCGATCTTAGCCAGACGAGCGGGTTCGGCCCATTCGGACCGCAAGGAATCGGTCAATACACTACATGGC
GTGATTTCATATGCGCGATTGCTGATCCCCATGTGTATCACTGGCAAACTGTGATGGACGACACCGTCAG
TGCGTCCGTCGCGCAGGCTCTCGATGAGCTGATGCTTTGGGCCGAGGACTGCCCCGAAGTCCGGCACCTC
GTGCACGCGGATTTCGGCTCCAACAATGTCCTGACGGACAATGGCCGCATAACAGCGGTCATTGACTGGA
GCGAGGCGATGTTCGGGGATTCCCAATACGAGGTCGCCAACATCTTCTTCTGGAGGCCGTGGTTGGCTTG
TATGGAGCAGCAGACGCGCTACTTCGAGCGGAGGCATCCGGAGCTTGCAGGATCGCCGCGGCTCCGGGCG
TATATGCTCCGCATTGGTCTTGACCAACTCTATCAGAGCTTGGTTGACGGCAATTTCGATGATGCAGCTT
GGGCGCAGGGTCGATGCGACGCAATCGTCCGATCCGGAGCCGGGACTGTCGGGCGTACACAAATCGCCCG
CAGAAGCGCGGCCGTCTGGACCGATGGCTGTGTAGAAGTACTCGCCGATAGTGGAAACCGACGCCCCAGC
ACTCGTCCGAGGGCAAAGGAATAGCACGTGCTACGAGATTTCGATTCCACCGCCGCCTTCTATGAAAGGT
TGGGCTTCGGAATCGTTTTCCGGGACGCCGGCTGGATGATCCTCCAGCGCGGGGATCTCATGCTGGAGTT
CTTCGCCCACCCCAACTTGTTTATTGCAGCTTATAATGGTTACAAATAAAGCAATAGCATCACAAATTTC
ACAAATAAAGCATTTTTTTCACTGCATTCTAGTTGTGGTTTGTCCAAACTCATCAATGTATCTTATCATG
TCTGTATACCGTCGACCTCTAGCTAGAGCTTGGCGTAATCATTGTCATTACCAATGCTTAATCAGTGAGG
CACCTATCTCAGCGATCTGTCTATTTCGTTCATCCATAGTTGCCTGACTCCCCGTCGTGTAGATAACTAC
GATACGGGAGGGCTTACCATCTGGCCCCAGCGCTGCGATGATACCGCGAGAACCACGCTCACCGGCTCCG
GATTTATCAGCAATAAACCAGCCAGCCGGAAGGGCCGAGCGCAGAAGTGGTCCTGCAACTTTATCCGCCT
CCATCCAGTCTATTAATTGTTGCCGGGAAGCTAGAGTAAGTAGTTCGCCAGTTAATAGTTTGCGCAACGT
TGTTGCCATCGCTACAGGCATCGTGGTGTCACGCTCGTCGTTTGGTATGGCTTCATTCAGCTCCGGTTCC
CAACGATCAAGGCGAGTTACATGATCCCCCATGTTGTGCAAAAAAGCGGTTAGCTCCTTCGGTCCTCCGA
TCGTTGTCAGAAGTAAGTTGGCCGCAGTGTTATCACTCATGGTTATGGCAGCACTGCATAATTCTCTTAC
TGTCATGCCATCCGTAAGATGCTTTTCTGTGACTGGTGAGTACTCAACCAAGTCATTCTGAGAATAGTGT
ATGCGGCGACCGAGTTGCTCTTGCCCGGCGTCAATACGGGATAATACCGCGCCACATAGCAGAACTTTAA
AAGTGCTCATCATTGGAAAACGTTCTTCGGGGCGAAAACTCTCAAGGATCTTACCGCTGTTGAGATCCAG
TTCGATGTAACCCACTCGTGCACCCAACTGATCTTCAGCATCTTTTACTTTCACCAGCGTTTCTGGGTGA
GCAAAAACAGGAAGGCAAAATGCCGCAAAAAAGGGAATAAGGGCGACACGGAAATGTTGAATACTCATAT
TCTTCCTTTTTCAATATTATTGAAGCATTTATCAGGGTTATTGTCTCATGAGCGGATACATATTTGAATG
TATTTAGAAAAATAAACAAATAGGGGTCAGTGTTACAACCAATTAACCAATTCTGAACATTATCGCGAGC
CCATTTATACCTGAATATGGCTCATAACACCCCTTG
